>Addgene plasmid #179844 | AAVS1-Puro cTnT CCND2-T2A-luciferase | addgene full sequence | sequence record 354928 | Addgene NGS Result
CTAGTCCTGCAGGTTTAAACGAATTCGCCCTTTGCTTTCTCTGACCAGCATTCTCTCCCCTGGGCCTGTG
CCGCTTTCTGTCTGCAGCTTGTGGCCTGGGTCACCTCTACGGCTGGCCCAGATCCTTCCCTGCCGCCTCC
TTCAGGTTCCGTCTTCCTCCACTCCCTCTTCCCCTTGCTCTCTGCTGTGTTGCTGCCCAAGGATGCTCTT
TCCGGAGCACTTCCTTCTCGGCGCTGCACCACGTGATGTCCTCTGAGCGGATCCTCCCCGTGTCTGGGTC
CTCTCCGGGCATCTCTCCTCCCTCACCCAACCCCATGCCGTCTTCACTCGCTGGGTTCCCTTTTCCTTCT
CCTTCTGGGGCCTGTGCCATCTCTCGTTTCTTAGGATGGCCTTCTCCGACGGATGTCTCCCTTGCGTCCC
GCCTCCCCTTCTTGTAGGCCTGCATCATCACCGTTTTTCTGGACAACCCCAAAGTACCCCGTCTCCCTGG
CTTTAGCCACCTCTCCATCCTCTTGCTTTCTTTGCCTGGACACCCCGTTCTCCTGTGGATTCGGGTCACC
TCTCACTCCTTTCATTTGGGCAGCTCCCCTACCCCCCTTACCTCTCTAGTCTGTGCTAGCTCTTCCAGCC
CCCTGTCATGGCATCTTCCAGGGGTCCGAGAGCTCAGCTAGTCTTCTTCCTCCAACCCGGGCCCCTATGT
CCACTTCAGGACAGCATGTTTGCTGCCTCCAGGGATCCTGTGTCCCCGAGCTGGGACCACCTTATATTCC
CAGGGCCGGTTAATGTGGCTCTGGTTCTGGGTACTTTTATCTGTCCCCTCCACCCCACAGTGGGGCAAGC
TTCTGACCTCTTCTCTTCCTCCCACAGGGCCTCGAGAGATCTGGCAGCGGAGAGGGCAGAGGAAGTCTTC
TAACATGCGGTGACGTGGAGGAGAATCCCGGCCCTAGGCTCGAGATGACCGAGTACAAGCCCACGGTGCG
CCTCGCCACCCGCGACGACGTCCCCAGGGCCGTACGCACCCTCGCCGCCGCGTTCGCCGACTACCCCGCC
ACGCGCCACACCGTCGATCCGGACCGCCACATCGAGCGGGTCACCGAGCTGCAAGAACTCTTCCTCACGC
GCGTCGGGCTCGACATCGGCAAGGTGTGGGTCGCGGACGACGGCGCCGCGGTGGCGGTCTGGACCACGCC
GGAGAGCGTCGAAGCGGGGGCGGTGTTCGCCGAGATCGGCCCGCGCATGGCCGAGTTGAGCGGTTCCCGG
CTGGCCGCGCAGCAACAGATGGAAGGCCTCCTGGCGCCGCACCGGCCCAAGGAGCCCGCGTGGTTCCTGG
CCACCGTCGGCGTCTCGCCCGACCACCAGGGCAAGGGTCTGGGCAGCGCCGTCGTGCTCCCCGGAGTGGA
GGCGGCCGAGCGCGCCGGGGTGCCCGCCTTCCTGGAGACCTCCGCGCCCCGCAACCTCCCCTTCTACGAG
CGGCTCGGCTTCACCGTCACCGCCGACGTCGAGGTGCCCGAAGGACCGCGCACCTGGTGCATGACCCGCA
AGCCCGGTGCCTGATCTAGAGGGCCCGTTTAAACCCGCTGATCAGCCTCGACTGTGCCTTCTAGTTGCCA
GCCATCTGTTGTTTGCCCCTCCCCCGTGCCTTCCTTGACCCTGGAAGGTGCCACTCCCACTGTCCTTTCC
TAATAAAATGAGGAAATTGCATCGCATTGTCTGAGTAGGTGTCATTCTATTCTGGGGGGTGGGGTGGGGC
AGGACAGCAAGGGGGAGGATTGGGAAGACAATAGCAGGCATGCTGGGGATGCGGTGGGCTCTATGGGTCT
CGACATTGATTATTGACTAGTGTCATGGAGAAGACCCACCTTGCAGATGTCCTCACTGGGGCTGGCAGAG
CCGGCAACCTGCCCAAGGCTGCTCAGTCCATTAGGAGCCAGTAGCCTGGAAGATGTCTTTACCCCCAGCA
TCAGTTCAAGTGGAGCAGCACATAACTCTTGCCCTCTGCCTTCCAAGATTCTGGTGCTGAGACTTATGGA
GTGTCTTGGAGGTTGCCTTCTGCCCCCCAACCCTGCTCCCAGCTGGCCCTCCCAGGCCTGGGTTGCTGGC
CTCTGCTTTATCAGGATTCTCAAGAGGGACAGCTGGTTTATGTTGCATGACTGTTCCCTGCATATCTGCT
CTGGTTTTAAATAGCTTATCTGAGCAGCTGGAGGACCACATGGGCTTATATGGCGTGGGGTACATGTTCC
TGTAGCCTTGTCCCTGGCACCTGCCAAAATAGCAGCCAACACCCCCCACCCCCACCGCCATCCCCCTGCC
CCACCCGTCCCCTGTCGCACATTCCTCCCTCCGCAGGGCTGGCTCACCAGGCCCCAGCCCACATGCCTGC
TTAAAGCCCTCTCCATCCTCTGCCTCACCCAGTCCCCGCTGAGACTGAGCAGACGCCTCCAGGATCCGCC
ACCCTCGAGTAATACGACTCACTATAGGGAGACCCAAGCTGGCTAGGTAAGCTTGATCAACAAGTTTGTA
CAAAAAAGCAGGCTGTCGACGGTACCGCCACCATGGAGCTGCTGTGCCACGAGGTGGACCCGGTCCGCAG
GGCCGTGCGGGACCGCAACCTGCTCCGAGACGACCGCGTCCTGCAGAACCTGCTCACCATCGAGGAGCGC
TACCTTCCGCAGTGCTCCTACTTCAAGTGCGTGCAGAAGGACATCCAACCCTACATGCGCAGAATGGTGG
CCACCTGGATGCTGGAGGTCTGTGAGGAACAGAAGTGCGAAGAAGAGGTCTTCCCTCTGGCCATGAATTA
CCTGGACCGTTTCTTGGCTGGGGTCCCGACTCCGAAGTCCCATCTGCAACTCCTGGGTGCTGTCTGCATG
TTCCTGGCCTCCAAACTCAAAGAGACCAGCCCGCTGACCGCGGAGAAGCTGTGCATTTACACCGACAACT
CCATCAAGCCTCAGGAGCTGCTGGAGTGGGAACTGGTGGTGCTGGGGAAGTTGAAGTGGAACCTGGCAGC
TGTCACTCCTCATGACTTCATTGAGCACATCTTGCGCAAGCTGCCCCAGCAGCGGGAGAAGCTGTCTCTG
ATCCGCAAGCATGCTCAGACCTTCATTGCTCTGTGTGCCACGGACTTTAAGTTTGCCATGTACCCACCGT
CGATGATCGCAACTGGAAGTGTGGGAGCAGCCATCTGTGGGCTCCAGCAGGATGAGGAAGTGAGCTCGCT
CACTTGTGATGCCCTGACTGAGCTGCTGGCTAAGATCACCAACACAGACGTGGATTGTCTCAAAGCTTGC
CAGGAGCAGATTGAGGCGGTGCTCCTCAATAGCCTGCAGCAGTACCGTCAGGACCAACGTGACGGATCCA
AGTCGGAGGATGAACTGGACCAAGCCAGCACCCCTACAGACGTGCGGGATATCGACCTGGGCAGCGGAGA
GGGCAGAGGAAGTCTTCTAACATGCGGTGACGTGGAGGAGAATCCCGGCCCTATGGAAGATGCCAAAAAC
ATTAAGAAGGGCCCAGCGCCATTCTACCCACTCGAAGACGGGACCGCCGGCGAGCAGCTGCACAAAGCCA
TGAAGCGCTACGCCCTGGTGCCCGGCACCATCGCCTTTACCGACGCACATATCGAGGTGGACATTACCTA
CGCCGAGTACTTCGAGATGAGCGTTCGGCTGGCAGAAGCTATGAAGCGCTATGGGCTGAATACAAACCAT
CGGATCGTGGTGTGCAGCGAGAATAGCTTGCAGTTCTTCATGCCCGTGTTGGGTGCCCTGTTCATCGGTG
TGGCTGTGGCCCCAGCTAACGACATCTACAACGAGCGCGAGCTGCTGAACAGCATGGGCATCAGCCAGCC
CACCGTCGTATTCGTGAGCAAGAAAGGGCTGCAAAAGATCCTCAACGTGCAAAAGAAGCTACCGATCATA
CAAAAGATCATCATCATGGATAGCAAGACCGACTACCAGGGCTTCCAAAGCATGTACACCTTCGTGACTT
CCCATTTGCCACCCGGCTTCAACGAGTACGACTTCGTGCCCGAGAGCTTCGACCGGGACAAAACCATCGC
CCTGATCATGAACAGTAGTGGCAGTACCGGATTGCCCAAGGGCGTAGCCCTACCGCACCGCACCGCTTGT
GTCCGATTCAGTCATGCCCGCGACCCCATCTTCGGCAACCAGATCATCCCCGACACCGCTATCCTCAGCG
TGGTGCCATTTCACCACGGCTTCGGCATGTTCACCACGCTGGGCTACTTGATCTGCGGCTTTCGGGTCGT
GCTCATGTACCGCTTCGAGGAGGAGCTATTCTTGCGCAGCTTGCAAGACTATAAGATTCAATCTGCCCTG
CTGGTGCCCACACTATTTAGCTTCTTCGCTAAGAGCACTCTCATCGACAAGTACGACCTAAGCAACTTGC
ACGAGATCGCCAGCGGCGGGGCGCCGATCAGCAAGGAGGTAGGTGAGGCCGTGGCCAAACGCTTCCACCT
ACCAGGCATCCGCCAGGGCTACGGCCTGACAGAAACAACCAGCGCCATTCTGATCACCCCCGAAGGGGAC
GACAAGCCTGGCGCAGTAGGCAAGGTGGTGCCCTTCTTCGAGGCTAAGGTGGTGGACTTGGACACCGGTA
AGACACTGGGTGTGAACCAGCGCGGCGAGCTGTGCGTCCGTGGCCCCATGATCATGAGCGGCTACGTTAA
CAACCCCGAGGCTACAAACGCTCTCATCGACAAGGACGGCTGGCTGCACAGCGGCGACATCGCCTACTGG
GACGAGGACGAGCACTTCTTCATCGTGGACCGGCTGAAGAGCCTGATCAAATACAAGGGCTACCAGGTAG
CCCCAGCCGAACTGGAGAGCATCCTGCTGCAACACCCCAACATCTTCGACGCCGGGGTCGCCGGCCTGCC
CGACGACGATGCCGGCGAGCTGCCCGCCGCAGTCGTCGTGCTGGAACACGGTAAAACCATGACCGAGAAG
GAGATCGTGGACTATGTGGCCAGCCAGGTTACAACCGCCAAGAAGCTGCGCGGTGGTGTTGTGTTCGTGG
ACGAGGTGCCTAAAGGACTGACCGGCAAGTTGGACGCCCGCAAGATCCGCGAGATTCTCATTAAGGCCAA
GAAGGGCGGCAAGATCGCCGTGTAAACTAGTACGCGTGAATTCGATATCAAGCTTATCGATAATCAACCT
CTGGATTACAAAATTTGTGAAAGATTGACTGGTATTCTTAACTATGTTGCTCCTTTTACGCTATGTGGAT
ACGCTGCTTTAATGCCTTTGTATCATGCTATTGCTTCCCGTATGGCTTTCATTTTCTCCTCCTTGTATAA
ATCCTGGTTGCTGTCTCTTTATGAGGAGTTGTGGCCCGTTGTCAGGCAACGTGGCGTGGTGTGCACTGTG
TTTGCTGACGCAACCCCCACTGGTTGGGGCATTGCCACCACCTGTCAGCTCCTTTCCGGGACTTTCGCTT
TCCCCCTCCCTATTGCCACGGCGGAACTCATCGCCGCCTGCCTTGCCCGCTGCTGGACAGGGGCTCGGCT
GTTGGGCACTGACAATTCCGTGGTGTTGTCGGGGAAATCATCGTCCTTTCCTTGGCTGCTCGCCTATGTT
GCCACCTGGATTCTGCGCGGGACGTCCTTCTGCTACGTCCCTTCGGCCCTCAATCCAGCGGACCTTCCTT
CCCGCGGCCTGCTGCCGGCTCTGCGGCCTCTTCCGCGTCTTCGCCTTCGCCCTCAGACGAGTCGGATCTC
CCTTTGGGCCGCCTCCCCGCATCGATACCGAGCGCTGCTCGAGAGATCTACGGGTGGCATCCCTGTGACC
CCTCCCCAGTGCCTCTCCTGGCCCTGGAAGTTGCCACTCCAGTGCCCACCAGCCTTGTCCTAATAAAATT
AAGTTGCATCATTTTGTCTGACTAGGTGTCCTTCTATAATATTATGGGGTGGAGGGGGGTGGTATGGAGC
AAGGGGCAAGTTGGGAAGACAACCTGTAGGGCCTGCGGGGTCTATTGGGAACCAAGCTGGAGTGCAGTGG
CACAATCTTGGCTCACTGCAATCTCCGCCTCCTGGGTTCAAGCGATTCTCCTGCCTCAGCCTCCCGAGTT
GTTGGGATTCCAGGCATGCATGACCAGGCTCAGCTAATTTTTGTTTTTTTGGTAGAGACGGGGTTTCACC
ATATTGGCCAGGCTGGTCTCCAACTCCTAATCTCAGGTGATCTACCCACCTTGGCCTCCCAAATTGCTGG
GATTACAGGCGTGAACCACTGCTCCCTTCCCTGTCCTTCTGATTTTGTAGGTAACCAGGCGCGTGAATTC
ACTCCTCAGGTGCAGGCTGCCTATCAGAAGGTGGTGGCTGGTGTGGCCAATGCCCTGGCTCACAAATACC
ACTGAGATCTTTTTCCCTCTGCCAAAAATTATGGGGACATCATGAAGCCCCTTGAGCATCTGACTTCTGG
CTAATAAAGGAAATTTATTTTCATTGCAATAGTGTGTTGGAATTTTTTGTGTCTCTCACTCGGAAGGACA
TATGGGAGGGCAAATCATTTAAAACATCAGAATGAGTATTTGGTTTAGAGTTTGGCAACATATGCCCATA
TGCTGGCTGCCATGAACAAAGGTTGGCTATAAAGAGGTCATCAGTATATGAAACAGCCCCCTGCTGTCCA
TTCCTTATTCCATAGAAAAGCCTTGACTTGAGGTTAGATTTTTTTTATATTTTGTTTTGTGTTATTTTTT
TCTTTAACATCCCTAAAATTTTCCTTACATGTTTTACTAGCCAGATTTTTCCTCCTCTCCTGACTACTCC
CAGTCATAGCTGTCCCTCTTCTCTTATGGAGATCCCTCGACCTGCAGCCCAAGCTTGGCGTAATCATGGT
CATAGCTGTTTCCTGTGTGAAATTGTTATCCGCTCACAATTCCACACAACATACGAGCCGGAAGCATAAA
GTGTAAAGCCTGGGGTGCCTAATGAGTGAGCTAACTCACATTAATTGCGTTGCGCTCACTGCCCGCTTTC
CAGTCGGGAAACCTGTCGTGCCAGCGGATCGACAGTACTAAGCTTTACTAGGGACAGGATTGGTGACAGA
AAAGCCCCATCCTTAGGCCTCCTCCTTCCTAGTCTCCTGATATTGGGTCTAACCCCCACCTCCTGTTAGG
CAGATTCCTTATCTGGTGACACACCCCCATTTCCTGGAGCCATCTCTCTCCTTGCCAGAACCTCTAAGGT
TTGCTTACGATGGAGCCAGAGAGGATCCTGGGAGGGAGAGCTTGGCAGGGGGTGGGAGGGAAGGGGGGGA
TGCGTGACCTGCCCGGTTCTCAGTGGCCACCCTGCGCTACCCTCTCCCAGAACCTGAGCTGCTCTGACGC
GGCTGTCTGGTGCGTTTCACTGATCCTGGTGCTGCAGCTTCCTTACACTTCCCAAGAGGAGAAGCAGTTT
GGAAAAACAAAATCAGAATAAGTTGGTCCTGAGTTCTAACTTTGGCTCTTCACCTTTCTAGTCCCCAATT
TATATTGTTCCTCCGTGCGTCAGTTTTACCTGTGAGATAAGGCCAGTAGCCAGCCCCGTCCTGGCAGGGC
TGTGGTGAGGAGGGGGGTGTCCGTGTGGAAAACTCCCTTTGTGAGAATGGTGCGTCCTAGGTGTTCACCA
GGTCGTGGCCGCCTCTACTCCCTTTCTCTTTCTCCATCCTTCTTTCCTTAAAGAGTCCCCAGTGCTATCT
GGGACATATTCCTCCGCCCAGAGCAGGGTCCCGCTTCCCTAAGGCCCTGCTCTGGGCTTCTGGGTTTGAG
TCCTTGGCAAGCCCAGGAGAGGCGCTCAGGCTTCCCTGTCCCCCTTCCTCGTCCACCATCTCATGCCCCT
GGCTCTCCTGCCCCTTCCCTACAGGGGTTCCTGGCTCTGCTCTAAGGGCGAATTCGCGGCCGCTAAATTC
AATTCGCCCTATAGTGAGTCGTATTACAATTCACTGGCCGTCGTTTTACAACGTCGTGACTGGGAAAACC
CTGGCGTTACCCAACTTAATCGCCTTGCAGCACATCCCCCTTTCGCCAGCTGGCGTAATAGCGAAGAGGC
CCGCACCGATCGCCCTTCCCAACAGTTGCGCAGCCTATACGTACGGCAGTTTAAGGTTTACACCTATAAA
AGAGAGAGCCGTTATCGTCTGTTTGTGGATGTACAGAGTGATATTATTGACACGCCGGGGCGACGGATGG
TGATCCCCCTGGCCAGTGCACGTCTGCTGTCAGATAAAGTCTCCCGTGAACTTTACCCGGTGGTGCATAT
CGGGGATGAAAGCTGGCGCATGATGACCACCGATATGGCCAGTGTGCCGGTCTCCGTTATCGGGGAAGAA
GTGGCTGATCTCAGCCACCGCGAAAATGACATCAAAAACGCCATTAACCTGATGTTCTGGGGAATATAAA
TGTCAGGCATGAGATTATCAAAAAGGATCTTCACCTAGATCCTTTTCACGTAGAAAGCCAGTCCGCAGAA
ACGGTGCTGACCCCGGATGAATGTCAGCTACTGGGCTATCTGGACAAGGGAAAACGCAAGCGCAAAGAGA
AAGCAGGTAGCTTGCAGTGGGCTTACATGGCGATAGCTAGACTGGGCGGTTTTATGGACAGCAAGCGAAC
CGGAATTGCCAGCTGGGGCGCCCTCTGGTAAGGTTGGGAAGCCCTGCAAAGTAAACTGGATGGCTTTCTT
GCCGCCAAGGATCTGATGGCGCAGGGGATCAAGCTCTGATCAAGAGACAGGATGAGGATCGTTTCGCATG
ATTGAACAAGATGGATTGCACGCAGGTTCTCCGGCCGCTTGGGTGGAGAGGCTATTCGGCTATGACTGGG
CACAACAGACAATCGGCTGCTCTGATGCCGCCGTGTTCCGGCTGTCAGCGCAGGGGCGCCCGGTTCTTTT
TGTCAAGACCGACCTGTCCGGTGCCCTGAATGAACTGCAAGACGAGGCAGCGCGGCTATCGTGGCTGGCC
ACGACGGGCGTTCCTTGCGCAGCTGTGCTCGACGTTGTCACTGAAGCGGGAAGGGACTGGCTGCTATTGG
GCGAAGTGCCGGGGCAGGATCTCCTGTCATCTCACCTTGCTCCTGCCGAGAAAGTATCCATCATGGCTGA
TGCAATGCGGCGGCTGCATACGCTTGATCCGGCTACCTGCCCATTCGACCACCAAGCGAAACATCGCATC
GAGCGAGCACGTACTCGGATGGAAGCCGGTCTTGTCGATCAGGATGATCTGGACGAAGAGCATCAGGGGC
TCGCGCCAGCCGAACTGTTCGCCAGGCTCAAGGCGAGCATGCCCGACGGCGAGGATCTCGTCGTGACCCA
TGCATGGCGATGCCTGCTTGCCGAATATCATGGTGGAAAATGGCCGCTTTTCTGGATTCATCGACTGTGG
CCGGCTGGGTGTGGCGGACCGCTATCAGGACATAGCGTTGGCTACCCGTGATATTGCTGAAGAGCTTGGC
GGCGAATGGGCTGACCGCTTCCTCGTGCTTTACGGTATCGCCGCTCCCGATTCGCAGCGCATCGCCTTCT
ATCGCCTTCTTGACGAGTTCTTCTGAATTATTAACGCTTACAATTTCCTGATGCGGTATTTTCTCCTTAC
GCATCTGTGCGGTATTTCACACCGCATCAGGTGGCACTTTTCGGGGAAATGTGCGCGGAACCCCTATTTG
TTTATTTTTCTAAATACATTCAAATATGTATCCGCTCATGAGATTATCAAAAAGGATCTTCACCTAGATC
CTTTTAAATTAAAAATGAAGTTTTAAATCAATCTAAAGTATATATGAGTAAACTTGGTCTGACAGTTACC
AATGCTTAATCAGTGAGGCACCTATCTCAGCGATCTGTCTATTTCGTTCATCCATAGTTGCCTGACTCCC
CGTCGTGTAGATAACTACGATACGGGAGGGCTTACCATCTGGCCCCAGTGCTGCAATGATACCGCGAGAC
CCACGCTCACCGGCTCCAGATTTATCAGCAATAAACCAGCCAGCCGGAAGGGCCGAGCGCAGAAGTGGTC
CTGCAACTTTATCCGCCTCCATCCAGTCTATTAATTGTTGCCGGGAAGCTAGAGTAAGTAGTTCGCCAGT
TAATAGTTTGCGCAACGTTGTTGCCATTGCTACAGGCATCGTGGTGTCACGCTCGTCGTTTGGTATGGCT
TCATTCAGCTCCGGTTCCCAACGATCAAGGCGAGTTACATGATCCCCCATGTTGTGCAAAAAAGCGGTTA
GCTCCTTCGGTCCTCCGATCGTTGTCAGAAGTAAGTTGGCCGCAGTGTTATCACTCATGGTTATGGCAGC
ACTGCATAATTCTCTTACTGTCATGCCATCCGTAAGATGCTTTTCTGTGACTGGTGAATACTCAACCAAG
TCATTCTGAGAATAGTGTATGCGGCGACCGAGTTGCTCTTGCCCGGCGTCAATACGGGATAATACCGCGC
CACATAGCAGAACTTTAAAAGTGCTCATCATTGGAAAACGTTCTTCGGGGCGAAAACTCTCAAGGATCTT
ACCGCTGTTGAGATCCAGTTCGATGTAACCCACTCGTGCACCCAACTGATCTTCAGCATCTTTTACTTTC
ACCAGCGTTTCTGGGTGAGCAAAAACAGGAAGGCAAAATGCCGCAAAAAAGGGAATAAGGGCGACACGGA
AATGTTGAATACTCATACTCTTCCTTTTTCAATATTATTGAAGCATTTATCAGGGTTATTGTCTCATGAC
CAAAATCCCTTAACGTGAGTTTTCGTTCCACTGAGCGTCAGACCCCGTAGAAAAGATCAAAGGATCTTCT
TGAGATCCTTTTTTTCTGCGCGTAATCTGCTGCTTGCAAACAAAAAAACCACCGCTACCAGCGGTGGTTT
GTTTGCCGGATCAAGAGCTACCAACTCTTTTTCCGAAGGTAACTGGCTTCAGCAGAGCGCAGATACCAAA
TACTGTTCTTCTAGTGTAGCCGTAGTTAGGCCACCACTTCAAGAACTCTGTAGCACCGCCTACATACCTC
GCTCTGCTAATCCTGTTACCAGTGGCTGCTGCCAGTGGCGATAAGTCGTGTCTTACCGGGTTGGACTCAA
GACGATAGTTACCGGATAAGGCGCAGCGGTCGGGCTGAACGGGGGGTTCGTGCACACAGCCCAGCTTGGA
GCGAACGACCTACACCGAACTGAGATACCTACAGCGTGAGCTATGAGAAAGCGCCACGCTTCCCGAAGGG
AGAAAGGCGGACAGGTATCCGGTAAGCGGCAGGGTCGGAACAGGAGAGCGCACGAGGGAGCTTCCAGGGG
GAAACGCCTGGTATCTTTATAGTCCTGTCGGGTTTCGCCACCTCTGACTTGAGCGTCGATTTTTGTGATG
CTCGTCAGGGGGGCGGAGCCTATGGAAAAACGCCAGCAACGCGGCCTTTTTACGGTTCCTGGCCTTTTGC
TGGCCTTTTGCTCACATGTTCTTTCCTGCGTTATCCCCTGATTCTGTGGATAACCGTATTACCGCCTTTG
AGTGAGCTGATACCGCTCGCCGCAGCCGAACGACCGAGCGCAGCGAGTCAGTGAGCGAGGAAGCGGAAGA
GCGCCCAATACGCAAACCGCCTCTCCCCGCGCGTTGGCCGATTCATTAATGCAGCTGGCACGACAGGTTT
CCCGACTGGAAAGCGGGCAGTGAGCGCAACGCAATTAATGTGAGTTAGCTCACTCATTAGGCACCCCAGG
CTTTACACTTTATGCTTCCGGCTCGTATGTTGTGTGGAATTGTGAGCGGATAACAATTTCACACAGGAAA
CAGCTATGACCATGATTACGCCAAGCTCAGAATTAACCCTCACTAAAGGGACTAG
Features (pLannotate 1.2.2; 34 found; start..end, strand, type, name):
     33..836     +  misc_feature   HA-L: left homology arm from the adeno-associated virus integration site (AAVS1) within intron 1 of the human PPP1R12C gene
    843..868     +  misc_feature   SA: splice acceptor site
    955..1554    +  CDS            PuroR: puromycin N-acetyltransferase; pac from Streptomyces alboniger; confers resistance to puromycin
   1592..1816    +  polyA_signal   bGH poly(A) signal: bovine growth hormone polyadenylation signal
   1822..1841    +  enhancer       CMV enhancer (fragment): human cytomegalovirus immediate early enhancer
   2460..2478    +  promoter       T7 promoter: promoter for bacteriophage T7 RNA polymerase
   2510..2534    +  protein_bind   attB1: mutant version of attB; recombination site for the Gateway® BP reaction BP Clonase™
   2553..3419    +  CDS            CCND2: CCND2_HUMAN - Experimental evidence at protein level: Swiss-Prot protein existence level 1. Regulatory component of the cyclin D2-CDK4 (DC) complex that phosphorylates and inhibits members of the retinoblastoma (RB) protein family including RB1 and regulates the cell-cycle during G(1)/S transition. Phosphorylation of RB1 allows dissociation of the transcription factor E2F from the RB/E2F complex and the subsequent transcription of E2F target genes which are responsible for the progression through the G(1) phase. Hypophosphorylates RB1 in early G(1) phase. Cyclin D-CDK4 complexes are major inte
   3483..5135    +  CDS            luciferase: firefly luciferase synthetic luc2 version of the luciferase gene
   5148..5172    +  misc_feature   MCS (fragment): pBluescript multiple cloning site
   5172..5760    +  misc_feature   WPRE: woodchuck hepatitis virus posttranscriptional regulatory element
   5792..6268    +  polyA_signal   hGH poly(A) signal: human growth hormone polyadenylation signal
   6292..6372    +  CDS            HBB (fragment): HBB_PONPY - Experimental evidence at transcript level: Swiss-Prot protein existence level 2. Involved in oxygen transport from the lung to the various peripheral tissues. From Pongo pygmaeus (Bornean orangutan).
   6443..6498    +  polyA_signal   β-globin poly(A) signal: rabbit β-globin polyadenylation signal (Gil and Proudfoot, 1987)
   6881..6903    -  protein_bind   lac operator (fragment): The lac repressor binds to the lac operator to inhibit transcription in E. coli. This inhibition can be relieved by adding lactose or isopropyl-β-D-thiogalactopyranoside (IPTG). lac repressor encoded by lacI
   6907..6937    -  promoter       lac promoter: promoter for the E. coli lac operon
   6952..6973    -  protein_bind   CAP binding site: CAP binding activates transcription in the presence of cAMP. E. coli catabolite activator protein
   6986..7025    -  CDS            lacI (fragment): lac repressor; lacI; The lac repressor binds to the lac operator to inhibit transcription in E. coli. This inhibition can be relieved by adding lactose or isopropyl-β-D-thiogalactopyranoside (IPTG).
   7047..7883    +  misc_feature   HA-R: right homology arm from the adeno-associated virus integration site (AAVS1) within intron 1 of the human PPP1R12C gene
   7918..7936    -  promoter       T7 promoter: promoter for bacteriophage T7 RNA polymerase
   7939..8086    +  CDS            lacZα (fragment): LacZα fragment of β-galactosidase; lacZ fragment
   8096..8399    +  CDS            ccdB (fragment): CcdB, a bacterial toxin that poisons DNA gyrase; ccdB; Plasmids containing the ccdB gene cannot be propagated in standard E. coli strains.
   8447..8716    +  CDS            tnpA (fragment): TN5P_ECOLX - Also known as tnp. Experimental evidence at protein level: Swiss-Prot protein existence level 1. Mediates transposition of transposon Tn5 by a 'cut and paste' mechanism. First, the monomeric transposase binds the 19 bp inverted DNA repeats flanking the transposon. Then, dimerization of the DNA- bound transposase creates a synaptic DNA complex. After nicking of the first DNA strand, excision of the transposon proceeds through a series of intermediates. The transposase then mediates the insertion of the transposon at a new site by strand transfer. The activity of the wild- type tran
   8748..9546    +  CDS            NeoR/KanR (fragment): aminoglycoside phosphotransferase from Tn5; aph(3')-II (or nptII); confers resistance to neomycin, kanamycin, and G418 (Geneticin®)
   9567..9617    -  misc_feature   bom (fragment): basis of mobility region from pBR322
   9644..9703    +  promoter       AmpR promoter (fragment): bla
   9796..10656   -  CDS            AmpR: β-lactamase; bla; confers resistance to ampicillin, carbenicillin, and related antibiotics
  10657..10709   -  promoter       AmpR promoter (fragment): bla
  10780..11368   +  rep_origin     ori: high-copy-number ColE1/pMB1/pBR322/pUC origin of replication
  11551..11643   +  CDS            lacI (fragment): lac repressor; lacI; The lac repressor binds to the lac operator to inhibit transcription in E. coli. This inhibition can be relieved by adding lactose or isopropyl-β-D-thiogalactopyranoside (IPTG).
  11656..11677   +  protein_bind   CAP binding site: CAP binding activates transcription in the presence of cAMP. E. coli catabolite activator protein
  11692..11722   +  promoter       lac promoter: promoter for the E. coli lac operon
  11726..11748   +  protein_bind   lac operator (fragment): The lac repressor binds to the lac operator to inhibit transcription in E. coli. This inhibition can be relieved by adding lactose or isopropyl-β-D-thiogalactopyranoside (IPTG). lac repressor encoded by lacI
  11791..11809   +  promoter       T3 promoter: promoter for bacteriophage T3 RNA polymerase
