[The description below was written by a language model from this plasmid's Addgene catalogue record and pLannotate feature annotations shown in this document.]
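Description:
AAVS1-Puro cTnT CCND2-T2A-luciferase is a roughly 11.8 kb homology-directed repair donor plasmid for inserting a cardiac-specific expression cassette into the AAVS1 safe-harbour locus (intron 1 of PPP1R12C) in human cells. It is catalogued for use with CRISPR or TALEN nucleases, which are supplied separately to cut the genomic site. It is propagated in E. coli as a high-copy plasmid through a ColE1/pUC-type origin and selected with ampicillin. The backbone outside the homology arms also carries cloning remnants, including fragments of lacZα, ccdB, a Tn5 transposase and a NeoR/KanR gene, none of which is listed as a functional marker.

Between the left and right AAVS1 homology arms sit two units. The first is a promoterless selection cassette: a splice acceptor followed by the puromycin N-acetyltransferase gene and a bGH polyadenylation signal. Puromycin resistance therefore depends on splicing into the endogenous PPP1R12C transcript, which enriches for correctly targeted integrants. The second is the payload, human cyclin D2 (CCND2, 867 bp), a regulator of the G1/S transition, joined through a T2A self-cleaving peptide to firefly luciferase (luc2). The two proteins are thus made from one transcript. A WPRE and polyadenylation signals follow the coding region. The catalogue states that a troponin T (cTnT) promoter drives this unit. The automated feature table does not annotate it, although an unannotated stretch lies upstream of CCND2. The depositor notes an L319I substitution in luciferase that is not known to significantly affect its function. The construct was used with human iPSC-derived cardiomyocytes engrafted in mice. There, cardiomyocyte-restricted CCND2 would be expected to promote cell-cycle activity, and luciferase would allow bioluminescent tracking, though the record does not spell out these roles.
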