Addgene plasmid #179844: AAVS1-Puro cTnT CCND2-T2A-luciferase
Purpose: donor plasmid for cardiac-specific CCND2-T2A-luciferase expression in human cells
Depositing lab: Xiaoping Bao. Depositing organization: Purdue University. Publication: Optogenetic Control of Engrafted Human Induced Pluripotent Stem Cell-Derived Cardiomyocytes in Live Mice: A Proof-of-Concept Study. Joshi J, Xu B, Rubart M, Chang Y, Bao X, Chaliki HP, Scott LR, Zhu W. Cells. 2022 Mar 10;11(6). pii: cells11060951. doi: 10.3390/cells11060951. PubMed 35326403.
Backbone
  Vector backbone: Addgene #136935
  Backbone size w/o insert (bp): 9222
  Total vector size (bp): 11817
  Vector type: Mammalian Expression, CRISPR, TALEN, Luciferase ; Donor plasmid
  Selectable markers: Puromycin
Growth in bacteria
  Bacterial resistance: Ampicillin, 100 μg/mL
  Growth temperature: 37°C
  Growth strain: NEB Stable
  Copy number: High Copy
Gene/Insert
  Gene/Insert name: CCND2 (alt names: KIAK0002; MPPH3)
  Species: H. sapiens (human)
  Insert size (bp): 867
  Entrez Gene: CCND2 (a.k.a. KIAK0002, MPPH3)
  Promoter: Troponin T promoter
  Tag / fusion protein: luciferase (C terminal on insert)
  Cloning method: Restriction Enzyme; 5′ cloning site SalI (not destroyed); 3′ cloning site MluI (not destroyed)
  Sequencing primers: 5′ None; 3′ None
Terms and licenses: Academic/Nonprofit Terms; Industry Terms: Not Available to Industry
Depositor comments: Please note: Plasmid contains a L319I mutation in Luciferase. This mutation is not known to significantly affect Luciferase function.
How to cite: AAVS1-Puro cTnT CCND2-T2A-luciferase was a gift from Xiaoping Bao (Addgene plasmid # 179844 ; http://n2t.net/addgene:179844 ; RRID:Addgene_179844)
